Addgene plasmid #75459: pZE27GFP3A
Purpose: Plasmid for constitutive expression of gfp-pdt3A
Depositing lab: James Collins. Depositing organization: Boston University Medical Campus. Publication: Tunable protein degradation in bacteria. Cameron DE, Collins JJ. Nat Biotechnol. 2014 Dec;32(12):1276-81. doi: 10.1038/nbt.3053. Epub 2014 Nov 17. PubMed 25402616.
Backbone
  Vector backbone: pZE21
  Modifications to backbone: replace pLtetO promoter with placIq promoter
  Vector type: Bacterial Expression
Growth in bacteria
  Bacterial resistance: Kanamycin, 50 μg/mL
  Growth temperature: 37°C
  Growth strain: DH5alpha
  Copy number: High Copy
Gene/Insert
  Gene/Insert name: gfp-pdt#3A
  Species: E. coli
  Promoter: placIq promoter
  Cloning method: Restriction Enzyme; 5′ cloning site KpnI (not destroyed); 3′ cloning site HindIII (not destroyed)
  Sequencing primers: 5′ TGGTGCAAAACCTTTCGCGG
Terms and licenses: Academic/Nonprofit Terms; Industry Terms: Not Available to Industry
How to cite: pZE27GFP3A was a gift from James Collins (Addgene plasmid # 75459 ; http://n2t.net/addgene:75459 ; RRID:Addgene_75459)
