[The description below was written by a language model from this plasmid's Addgene catalogue record and pLannotate feature annotations shown in this document.]
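Description:
pZE27GFP3A is a small (about 3 kb) bacterial expression plasmid built on the pZE21 backbone, in which the original pLtetO promoter has been replaced by the placIq promoter. It replicates in E. coli from a high-copy ColE1/pMB1-type origin and is selected with kanamycin through the neo (nptII) aminoglycoside phosphotransferase gene. A short fragment annotated as Tn5 transposase lies next to that gene. It is most likely a non-functional remnant carried along with the Tn5-derived resistance cassette rather than a designed element.

The payload is gfp-pdt#3A, cloned between retained KpnI and HindIII sites. The lacIq promoter, a point-mutant version of the lacI promoter with roughly tenfold higher activity, sits directly upstream and drives constitutive, uninduced transcription of the reading frame. The rrnB T1 terminator follows the insert, and a lambda t0 terminator lies downstream of the resistance gene, insulating the expression unit, origin and marker from one another in the modular layout typical of this vector family. The automated annotation labels the roughly 700 bp coding sequence as a different fluorescent protein, which conflicts with the catalogue entry. The depositor describes it as GFP, and the label probably reflects a database similarity match. The pdt#3A portion is not annotated separately. Its name and the associated work on tunable protein degradation in bacteria suggest a protein degradation tag variant fused to GFP, although the record does not give its position or mechanism.

The plasmid serves as a constitutive fluorescent reporter, presumably letting GFP signal loss report degradation of the tagged protein.
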