Features (pLannotate 1.2.2; 7 found; start..end, strand, type, name):
      2..64      +  promoter       lacIq promoter (fragment): lacI (mutant); In the lacIq allele, a single base change in the promoter boosts expression of the lacI gene about 10-fold.
     91..804     +  CDS            hfriFP: hfriFP is a fluorescent protein published in 2013, derived from Herbaspirillum frisingense.
    931..1017    +  terminator     rrnB T1 terminator: Escherichia coli rrnB; transcription terminator T1 from the E. coli rrnB gene
   1182..1770    -  rep_origin     ori: high-copy-number ColE1/pMB1/pBR322/pUC origin of replication
   1858..1952    -  terminator     lambda t0 terminator: transcription terminator from phage lambda
   1986..2777    -  CDS            neo: KKA2_KLEPN - Also known as kan, nptII. Experimental evidence at protein level: Swiss-Prot protein existence level 1. Resistance to kanamycin, neomycin, paromomycin, ribostamycin, butirosin and gentamicin B. From Klebsiella pneumoniae.
   2809..2928    -  CDS            tnpA (fragment): TN5P_ECOLX - Also known as tnp. Experimental evidence at protein level: Swiss-Prot protein existence level 1. Mediates transposition of transposon Tn5 by a 'cut and paste' mechanism. First, the monomeric transposase binds the 19 bp inverted DNA repeats flanking the transposon. Then, dimerization of the DNA- bound transposase creates a synaptic DNA complex. After nicking of the first DNA strand, excision of the transposon proceeds through a series of intermediates. The transposase then mediates the insertion of the transposon at a new site by strand transfer. The activity of the wild- type tran
>Addgene plasmid #75459 | pZE27GFP3A | depositor full sequence | sequence record 146487 | pZE27GFP3A sequence 2988 bps
CTCGAGTGGTGCAAAACCTTTCGCGGTATGGCATGATAGCGCCCGGAAGAGAGTCAATTCAGGGAATTCA
TTAAAGAGGACAAAGGTACCATGCGTAAAGGAGAAGAACTTTTCACTGGAGTTGTCCCAATTCTTGTTGA
ATTAGATGGTGATGTTAATGGGCACAAATTTTCTGTCAGTGGAGAGGGTGAAGGTGATGCAACATACGGA
AAACTTACCCTTAAATTTATTTGCACTACTGGAAAACTACCTGTTCCATGGCCAACACTTGTCACTACTT
TCGGTTATGGTGTTCAATGCTTTGCGAGATACCCAGATCATATGAAACAGCATGACTTTTTCAAGAGTGC
CATGCCCGAAGGTTACGTACAGGAAAGAACTATATTTTTCAAAGATGACGGGAACTACAAGACACGTGCT
GAAGTCAAGTTTGAAGGTGATACCCTTGTTAATAGAATCGAGTTAAAAGGTATTGATTTTAAAGAAGATG
GAAACATTCTTGGACACAAATTGGAATACAACTATAACTCACACAATGTATACATCATGGCAGACAAACA
AAAGAATGGAATCAAAGTTAACTTCAAAATTAGACACAACATTGAAGATGGAAGCGTTCAACTAGCAGAC
CATTATCAACAAAATACTCCAATTGGCGATGGCCCTGTCCTTTTACCAGACAACCATTACCTGTCCACAC
AATCTGCCCTTTCGAAAGATCCCAACGAAAAGAGAGACCACATGGTCCTTCTTGAGTTTGTAACAGCTGC
TGGGATTACACATGGCATGGATGAACTATACAAAGCGGCGAACAAAAACGAAGAAAACACCAACGAAGTG
TTTAAACTAATGCTGAACGCGGGCCAGGCGAACAGAAGACGAGTTTAATAAGCTTGATGGGGGATCCCAT
GGTACGCGTGCTAGAGGCATCAAATAAAACGAAAGGCTCAGTCGAAAGACTGGGCCTTTCGTTTTATCTG
TTGTTTGTCGGTGAACGCTCTCCTGAGTAGGACAAATCCGCCGCCCTAGACCTAGGGCGTTCGGCTGCGG
CGAGCGGTATCAGCTCACTCAAAGGCGGTAATACGGTTATCCACAGAATCAGGGGATAACGCAGGAAAGA
ACATGTGAGCAAAAGGCCAGCAAAAGGCCAGGAACCGTAAAAAGGCCGCGTTGCTGGCGTTTTTCCATAG
GCTCCGCCCCCCTGACGAGCATCACAAAAATCGACGCTCAAGTCAGAGGTGGCGAAACCCGACAGGACTA
TAAAGATACCAGGCGTTTCCCCCTGGAAGCTCCCTCGTGCGCTCTCCTGTTCCGACCCTGCCGCTTACCG
GATACCTGTCCGCCTTTCTCCCTTCGGGAAGCGTGGCGCTTTCTCATAGCTCACGCTGTAGGTATCTCAG
TTCGGTGTAGGTCGTTCGCTCCAAGCTGGGCTGTGTGCACGAACCCCCCGTTCAGCCCGACCGCTGCGCC
TTATCCGGTAACTATCGTCTTGAGTCCAACCCGGTAAGACACGACTTATCGCCACTGGCAGCAGCCACTG
GTAACAGGATTAGCAGAGCGAGGTATGTAGGCGGTGCTACAGAGTTCTTGAAGTGGTGGCCTAACTACGG
CTACACTAGAAGGACAGTATTTGGTATCTGCGCTCTGCTGAAGCCAGTTACCTTCGGAAAAAGAGTTGGT
AGCTCTTGATCCGGCAAACAAACCACCGCTGGTAGCGGTGGTTTTTTTGTTTGCAAGCAGCAGATTACGC
GCAGAAAAAAAGGATCTCAAGAAGATCCTTTGATCTTTTCTACGGGGTCTGACGCTCAGTGGAACGAAAA
CTCACGTTAAGGGATTTTGGTCATGACTAGTGCTTGGATTCTCACCAATAAAAAACGCCCGGCGGCAACC
GAGCGTTCTGAACAAATCCAGATGGAGTTCTGAGGTCATTACTGGATCTATCAACAGGAGTCCAAGCGAG
CTCTCGAACCCCAGAGTCCCGCTCAGAAGAACTCGTCAAGAAGGCGATAGAAGGCGATGCGCTGCGAATC
GGGAGCGGCGATACCGTAAAGCACGAGGAAGCGGTCAGCCCATTCGCCGCCAAGCTCTTCAGCAATATCA
CGGGTAGCCAACGCTATGTCCTGATAGCGGTCCGCCACACCCAGCCGGCCACAGTCGATGAATCCAGAAA
AGCGGCCATTTTCCACCATGATATTCGGCAAGCAGGCATCGCCATGGGTCACGACGAGATCCTCGCCGTC
GGGCATGCGCGCCTTGAGCCTGGCGAACAGTTCGGCTGGCGCGAGCCCCTGATGCTCTTCGTCCAGATCA
TCCTGATCGACAAGACCGGCTTCCATCCGAGTACGTGCTCGCTCGATGCGATGTTTCGCTTGGTGGTCGA
ATGGGCAGGTAGCCGGATCAAGCGTATGCAGCCGCCGCATTGCATCAGCCATGATGGATACTTTCTCGGC
AGGAGCAAGGTGAGATGACAGGAGATCCTGCCCCGGCACTTCGCCCAATAGCAGCCAGTCCCTTCCCGCT
TCAGTGACAACGTCGAGCACAGCTGCGCAAGGAACGCCCGTCGTGGCCAGCCACGATAGCCGCGCTGCCT
CGTCCTGCAGTTCATTCAGGGCACCGGACAGGTCGGTCTTGACAAAAAGAACCGGGCGCCCCTGCGCTGA
CAGCCGGAACACGGCGGCATCAGAGCAGCCGATTGTCTGTTGTGCCCAGTCATAGCCGAATAGCCTCTCC
ACCCAAGCGGCCGGAGAACCTGCGTGCAATCCATCTTGTTCAATCATGCGAAACGATCCTCATCCTGTCT
CTTGATCAGATCTTGATCCCCTGCGCCATCAGATCCTTGGCGGCAAGAAAGCCATCCAGTTTACTTTGCA
GGGCTTCCCAACCTTACCAGAGGGCGCCCCAGCTGGCAATTCCGACGTCTAAGAAACCATTATTATCATG
ACATTAACCTATAAAAATAGGCGTATCACGAGGCCCTTTCGTCTTCAC
