>Addgene plasmid #75459 | pZE27GFP3A | addgene partial sequence | sequence record 146596 | Neo-R 5'-GCCCAGTCATAGCCGAATAG-3'
ATCCATCTTGTTCAATCATGCGAAACGATCCTCATCCTGTCTCTTGATCAGATCTTGATCCCCTGCGCCA
TCAGATCCTTGGCGGCAAGAAAGCCATCCAGTTTACTTTGCAGGGCTTCCCAACCTTACCAGAGGGCGCC
CCAGCTGGCAATTCCGACGTCTAAGAAACCATTATTATCATGACATTAACCTATAAAAATAGGCGTATCA
CGAGGCCCTTTCGTCTTCACCTCGAGTGGTGCAAAACCTTTCGCGGTATGGCATGATAGCGCCCGGAAGA
GAGTCAATTCAGGGAATTCATTAAAGAGGACAAAGGTACCATGCGTAAAGGAGAAGAACTTTTCACTGGA
GTTGTCCCAATTCTTGTTGAATTAGATGGTGATGTTAATGGGCACAAATTTTCTGTCAGTGGAGAGGGTG
AAGGTGATGCAACATAC
