>Addgene plasmid #75459 | pZE27GFP3A | addgene partial sequence | sequence record 147363 | pBR322ori-F 5'-GGGAAACGCCTGGTATCTTT-3'
CTCTGACTTGAGCGTCGATTTTTGTGATGCTCGTCAGGGGGGCGGAGCCTATGGAAAAACGCCAGCAACG
CGGCCTTTTTACGGTTCCTGGCCTTTTGCTGGCCTTTTGCTCACATGTTCTTTCCTGCGTTATCCCCTGA
TTCTGTGGATAACCGTATTACCGCCTTTGAGTGAGCTGATACCGCTCGCCGCAGCCGAACGCCCTAGGTC
TAGGGCGGCGGATTTGTCCTACTCAGGAGAGCGTTCACCGACAAACAACAGATAAAACGAAAGGCCCAGT
CTTTCGACTGAGCCTTTCGTTTTATTTGATGCCTCTAGCACGCGTACCATGGGATCCCCCATCAAGCTTA
TTAAACTCGTCTTCTGTTCGCCTGGCCCGCGTTCAGCATTAGTTTAAACACTTCGTTGGTGTTTTCTTCG
TTTTTGTTCGCCGCTTTGTATAGTTCATCCATGCCATGTGTAATCCCAGCAGCTGTTACAAACTCAAGAA
GGACCATGTGGTCTCTCTTTTCGTTGGGATCTTTCGAAAGGGCAGATTGTGTGGACAGGTAATGGTTGTC
TGGTAAAAGGACAGGGCCATCGCCAATTGGAGTATTTTGTTGATAATGGTCTGCTAGTTGAACGCTTCCA
TCTTCAATGTTGTGTCTAATTTTGAAGTTAACTTTGATTCCATTCTTTTGTTTGTCTGCCATGATGTATA
CATTGTGTGAGTTATAGTTGTATTCCAATTTGTGTCCAAGAATGTTTCCATCTTC
